Addgene plasmid #200354: pSAH80 - [AWAp | gfp | tbb-2 UTR]
Purpose: gfp BioPart for AWA neurons. (1) Mark neurons or (2) cell-specific expression of transgenes (N or C-terminal fusions, or untagged). Compatible with single-copy insertion (MosTI) or arrays.
Depositing lab: Christian Froekjaer-Jensen. Depositing organization: King Abdullah University of Science and Technology (KAUST).
Backbone
  Vector backbone: Twist Amp High
  Backbone manufacturer: Twist Biosciences
  Vector type: Worm Expression
Growth in bacteria
  Bacterial resistance: Ampicillin, 100 μg/mL
  Growth temperature: 37°C
  Growth strain: DH5alpha
  Copy number: High Copy
Gene/Insert
  Gene/Insert name: [AWAp | gfp | tbb-2 UTR]
  Species: C. elegans (nematode)
  Promoter: WBGene00006109, str-44
  Cloning method: Restriction Enzyme; 5′ cloning site Unknown (unknown if destroyed)
Terms and licenses: Academic/Nonprofit Terms; Industry Terms: Not Available to Industry
Depositor comments: See www.wormbuilder.org/BioParts for more information.
How to cite: pSAH80 - [AWAp | gfp | tbb-2 UTR] was a gift from Christian Froekjaer-Jensen (Addgene plasmid # 200354 ; http://n2t.net/addgene:200354 ; RRID:Addgene_200354)
