[The description below was written by a language model from this plasmid's Addgene catalogue record and pLannotate feature annotations shown in this document.]
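Description:
pSAH80 is a C. elegans expression plasmid built on the Twist Amp High synthetic-gene backbone. It is propagated in E. coli at high copy from a ColE1/pUC-type origin and selected with ampicillin through the β-lactamase gene and its native promoter. It belongs to a set of modular "BioPart" constructs for cell-specific transgene expression in the worm, in this case directed to the AWA chemosensory neurons.

The payload is a three-part cassette: an AWA-specific promoter taken from the str-44 gene, a gfp coding sequence, and the tbb-2 (β-tubulin) 3′ UTR/terminator, which supplies transcript termination and processing. The automated annotation detects GFP as two separate Aequorea-derived fragments with a short gap between them. This would be consistent with an intron interrupting the worm-adapted coding sequence, although the record does not say so. The promoter itself is not annotated and presumably lies in the unannotated region upstream of gfp. The table also reports a fragment of unc-119, a loxP site spanning the sequence origin, a mutant attB1 site and a small lacZα remnant. The unc-119 fragment and loxP site may relate to the stated compatibility with MosTI single-copy insertion, but the record does not describe their roles.

According to the record, the plasmid can be used directly to label AWA neurons with GFP. It can also serve as a template for AWA-restricted expression of other transgenes, either as N- or C-terminal GFP fusions or untagged. Delivery can be by single-copy MosTI integration or by extrachromosomal arrays.
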