Features (pLannotate 1.2.2; 10 found; start..end, strand, type, name):
    463..759     +  CDS            cEGFP (fragment): cEGFP is a basic (constitutively fluorescent) green fluorescent protein published in 2008, derived from Aequorea victoria.
    801..1358    +  CDS            Q80R (fragment): Q80R is a fluorescent protein, derived from Aequorea victoria.
   1381..1550    +  terminator     tbb-2 terminator (fragment): tbb-2; transcription terminator for the C. elegans tubulin beta-2 gene
   2099..2687    -  rep_origin     ori: high-copy-number ColE1/pMB1/pBR322/pUC origin of replication
   2804..2828    -  protein_bind   attB1: mutant version of attB; recombination site for the Gateway® BP reaction BP Clonase™
   2928..3788    -  CDS            AmpR: β-lactamase; bla; confers resistance to ampicillin, carbenicillin, and related antibiotics
   3789..3893    -  promoter       AmpR promoter: bla
   3980..4023    -  CDS            lacZα (fragment): LacZα fragment of β-galactosidase; lacZ fragment
   4078..4530    +  CDS            unc-119 (fragment): UN119_CAEEL - Experimental evidence at protein level: Swiss-Prot protein existence level 1. Myristoyl-binding protein that acts as a cargo adapter: specifically binds the myristoyl moiety of a subset of N-terminally myristoylated proteins and is required for their localization. Plays a key role in ciliary membrane localization of proteins. Required for the establishment or function of the nervous system. From Caenorhabditis elegans.
   4647..17      +  protein_bind   loxP (across the origin): Cre-mediated recombination occurs in the 8-bp core sequence (GCATACAT). Cre recombinase
>Addgene plasmid #200354 | pSAH80 - [AWAp | gfp | tbb-2 UTR] | addgene full sequence | sequence record 409775 | Addgene NGS Result
ACATTATACGAAGTTATGATATCAAAAATGATTACGCCAAGCTGTAAGTTTAAACATGATCTTACTAACT
AACTATTCTCATTTAAATTTTCAGAGCTTAAAAATGGCTGAAATCACTCACAACGATGGATACGCTAATG
CCAAATGTAACATCTTTCATTGTTCATAAAAATATACGTGTTCGATAGTTGAGTTTCATGAGTCAACAAT
TAGAACTAAGTCAGAATGTTTTGAAATTTTTGAAATAAAAAGCTACGATTCAATAACTCCTATCTTGATT
TTATGATTTTGACAGAACCGTCATCATTCTCATTACTCATTTTATTCTTTTCGTGTGGAAATTTCATGAA
AAACAACTACAGAAAAAACTACAAATTTTGTTCTTAAAGTAACACAATAAAAGGGAATTCTTAGTGGGAT
TTTAGTCACACTTCCGAGAAAAAGAGACCAAAAATGGGGCCCTCTAAGGGCGAAGAATTGTTCACGGGAG
TAGTCCCAATCTTAGTCGAGCTTGACGGAGGTGAGTTTTATTATCGATTTTCGGGATTTTCTACTTGTAA
TTACCTTTTGTTTTTAATAAGTTGCTTTTTTCCAGATGTTAATGGCCACAAGTTTTCCGTGTCTGGAGAA
GGAGAAGGCGACGCTACCTACGGTAAGCTGACCCTGAAGTTCATTTGCACTACTGGCAAGTTACCAGTAC
CATGGCCGACCCTGGTGACAACATTTTGCTACGGGGTTCAATGCTTCTCCAGATACCCAGGTAGGTTTTC
AGTTTCAATTTTTGTTGCAACTACCTCAACTCTATGTTTTCAGATCATATGAAAAGACACGACTTTTTTA
AATCCGCCATGCCAGAGGGTTACGTTCAAGAACGTACCATTTTTTTTAAGGACGATGGTAACTACAAGAC
ACGTGCGGAGGTTAAATTTGAAGGCGATACTCTCGTGAACCGTATTGAGCTCAAGGTAAATTTTTCAAGC
TTCTAAATTCCAAAATAAACCATTTTAATTTCTTAATTCCAGGGAATCGATTTCAAGGAAGATGGAAACA
TTTTGGGCCACAAGCTTGAATATAATTATAATAGTCATAATGTCTACATTATGGCCGACAAACAAAAAAA
CGGTATTAAGGTTAACTTCAAGATTCGCCACAATATCGAAGATGGATCTGTCCAACTTGCTGACCACTAC
CAACAAAATACTCCAATTGGAGATGGACCGGTTTTGCTTCCAGATAACCACTACCTTTCCACTCAGTCTG
CCCTCTCTAAGGATCCGAATGAAAAACGTGACCATATGGTTCTTTTGGAGTTCGTTACCGCAGCAGGAAT
TACTCACGGAATGGATGAACTGTACAAGCCCGGGTGATGGTCTCTGAGCTATGCAAAATCCTTTCAAGCA
TTCCCTTCTTCTCTATCACTCTTCTTTCTTTTTGTCAAAAAATTCTCTCGCTAATTTATTTGCTTTTTTA
ATGTTATTATTTTATGACTTTTTATAGTCACTGAAAAGTTTGCATCTGAGTGAAGTGAATGCTATCAAAA
TGTGATTCTGATATCCAGGAAACGGAGAATCTGTGCGGCAATGTCTTATCATTTGAAACGCGCCGTATCG
ATGCTGACATCATGCGGCTCCCGTGTTAGTCGAGAAGATGGGTACGGGCCTTTATTCATCCAACACTCTA
CGGCTTCTTCAAGAGCTAGTAGGGCACCCTGTAGTTGGAAAGGGATTATTTCGTATGGCGAGCCCATACC
GTCTTTCTTGCGGAAGCTTAACACGATAGGAAGTTGGATAGTTTCGAACGATGGTTCCATACGGAACGCT
GTCTCAAGGATGAGTCTGACGGAGTGTAACTCGAAGGCTAGGTGGAGGCTCAGTGATGATAAGTCTGCGA
TGGTGGATGCATGTGTCATGGTCATAGCTGTTTCCTGTGTGAAATTGTTATCCGCTCAGAGGGCACAATC
CTATTCCGCGCTATCCGACAATCTCCAAGACATTAGGTGGAGTTCAGTTCGGCGTATGGCATATGTCGCT
GGAAAGAACATGTGAGCAAAAGGCCAGCAAAAGGCCAGGAACCGTAAAAAGGCCGCGTTGCTGGCGTTTT
TCCATAGGCTCCGCCCCCCTGACGAGCATCACAAAAATCGACGCTCAAGTCAGAGGTGGCGAAACCCGAC
AGGACTATAAAGATACCAGGCGTTTCCCCCTGGAAGCTCCCTCGTGCGCTCTCCTGTTCCGACCCTGCCG
CTTACCGGATACCTGTCCGCCTTTCTCCCTTCGGGAAGCGTGGCGCTTTCTCATAGCTCACGCTGTAGGT
ATCTCAGTTCGGTGTAGGTCGTTCGCTCCAAGCTGGGCTGTGTGCACGAACCCCCCGTTCAGCCCGACCG
CTGCGCCTTATCCGGTAACTATCGTCTTGAGTCCAACCCGGTAAGACACGACTTATCGCCACTGGCAGCA
GCCACTGGTAACAGGATTAGCAGAGCGAGGTATGTAGGCGGTGCTACAGAGTTCTTGAAGTGGTGGCCTA
ACTACGGCTACACTAGAAGAACAGTATTTGGTATCTGCGCTCTGCTGAAGCCAGTTACCTTCGGAAAAAG
AGTTGGTAGCTCTTGATCCGGCAAACAAACCACCGCTGGTAGCGGTGGTTTTTTTGTTTGCAAGCAGCAG
ATTACGCGCAGAAAAAAAGGATCTCAAGAAGATCCTTTGATCTTTTCTACGGGGTCTGACGCTCTATTCA
ACAAAGCCGCCGTCCCGTCAAGTCAGCGTAAATGGGTAGGGGGCTTCAAATCGTCCTCGTGATACCAATT
CGGAGCCTGCTTTTTTGTACAAACTTGTTGATAATGGCAATTCAAGGATCTTCACCTAGATCCTTTTAAA
TTAAAAATGAAGTTTTAAATCAATCTAAAGTATATATGAGTAAACTTGGTCTGACAGTTACCAATGCTTA
ATCAGTGAGGCACCTATCTCAGCGATCTGTCTATTTCGTTCATCCATAGTTGCCTGACTCCCCGTCGTGT
AGATAACTACGATACGGGAGGGCTTACCATCTGGCCCCAGTGCTGCAATGATACCGCGAGAGCCACGCTC
ACCGGCTCCAGATTTATCAGCAATAAACCAGCCAGCCGGAAGGGCCGAGCGCAGAAGTGGTCCTGCAACT
TTATCCGCCTCCATCCAGTCTATTAATTGTTGCCGGGAAGCTAGAGTAAGTAGTTCGCCAGTTAATAGTT
TGCGCAACGTTGTTGCCATTGCTACAGGCATCGTGGTGTCACGCTCGTCGTTTGGTATGGCTTCATTCAG
CTCCGGTTCCCAACGATCAAGGCGAGTTACATGATCCCCCATGTTGTGCAAAAAAGCGGTTAGCTCCTTC
GGTCCTCCGATCGTTGTCAGAAGTAAGTTGGCCGCAGTGTTATCACTCATGGTTATGGCAGCACTGCATA
ATTCTCTTACTGTCATGCCATCCGTAAGATGCTTTTCTGTGACTGGTGAGTACTCAACCAAGTCATTCTG
AGAATAGTGTATGCGGCGACCGAGTTGCTCTTGCCCGGCGTCAATACGGGATAATACCGCGCCACATAGC
AGAACTTTAAAAGTGCTCATCATTGGAAAACGTTCTTCGGGGCGAAAACTCTCAAGGATCTTACCGCTGT
TGAGATCCAGTTCGATGTAACCCACTCGTGCACCCAACTGATCTTCAGCATCTTTTACTTTCACCAGCGT
TTCTGGGTGAGCAAAAACAGGAAGGCAAAATGCCGCAAAAAAGGGAATAAGGGCGACACGGAAATGTTGA
ATACTCATACTCTTCCTTTTTCAATATTATTGAAGCATTTATCAGGGTTATTGTCTCATGAGCGGATACA
TATTTGAATGTATTTAGAAAAATAAACAAATAGGGGTTCCGCGCACATTTCCCCGAAAAGTGCCAGATAC
CTGAAACAAAACCCATCGTACGGCCAAGGAAGTCTCCAATAACTGTGATCCACCACAAGCGCCAGGGTTT
TCCCAGTCACGACGTTGTAAAACGACGGCCAGTCATGCATAATCCGCACGCATCTGGAATAAGGAAGTGC
CATTCCGCCTGACCTAAGTGCTTTTCGAGATCGCCAAACCGGAGAACGATCAGGAGAATGATGAGTCGCC
ACAGGAGTCGGCAAGATACGTGCGTTATAGATTTGCTCCAAACTTTTTGAAACTCAAAACGGTCGGAGCA
ACTGTGGAATTCAAAGTAGGAGACATCCCAATCCATCATTTCCGAATGATCGAACGTCACTTCTTCAAAG
ATCGCCTTCTGAAGTGTTTTGACTTTGAATTCGGATTCTGTATTCCGAATTCACGAAACAACTGTGAACA
TATCTATGAGTTCCCTCAACTCTCTCAACAACTCAGTGAGTCATTATTCTAAAAAGTACAATTCAAAAGA
CTAATCTCTTTTTCAGTGGACGACATGATCAACAATCCAAACGAGACTCGTTCTGACAGCTTCTATTTCG
TCGATAACAAACTCGTCATGCACAACAAAGCCGACTACTCATATGATGCATAAATCTTCATTGTTGAGTT
TATCTTGTTGATTTTTGAATAAATTATCAACTCTTTACTTTTTAATGGGTTATGAAATAAATAAACATTG
AAAACTGATAAACAACGTTCATCTCTATAACTTCGTATAGCAT
